>Addgene plasmid #88837 | RHPMP133 (mOrange2-beta Actin) | addgene full sequence | sequence record 177529 | Addgene NGS Result
TAGTTATTAATAGTAATCAATTACGGGGTCATTAGTTCATAGCCCATATATGGAGTTCCGCGTTACATAA
CTTACGGTAAATGGCCCGCCTGGCTGACCGCCCAACGACCCCCGCCCATTGACGTCAATAATGACGTATG
TTCCCATAGTAACGCCAATAGGGACTTTCCATTGACGTCAATGGGTGGAGTATTTACGGTAAACTGCCCA
CTTGGCAGTACATCAAGTGTATCATATGCCAAGTACGCCCCCTATTGACGTCAATGACGGTAAATGGCCC
GCCTGGCATTATGCCCAGTACATGACCTTATGGGACTTTCCTACTTGGCAGTACATCTACGTATTAGTCA
TCGCTATTACCATGGTGATGCGGTTTTGGCAGTACATCAATGGGCGTGGATAGCGGTTTGACTCACGGGG
ATTTCCAAGTCTCCACCCCATTGACGTCAATGGGAGTTTGTTTTGGCACCAAAATCAACGGGACTTTCCA
AAATGTCGTAACAACTCCGCCCCATTGACGCAAATGGGCGGTAGGCGTGTACGGTGGGAGGTCTATATAA
GCAGAGCTGGTTTAGTGAACCGTCAGATCCGCTAGCGGTCGCCGCCACCATGGTGAGCAAGGGCGAGGAG
AATAATATGGCCATCATTAAGGAGTTCATGCGCTTCAAGGTGCACATGGAGGGCACTGTGAACGGCCACG
AGTTCGAGATCGAGGGCGAGGGCGAGGGCCACCCCTACGAGGGCTTTCAGACCGCTAAGCTGAAGGTGAC
CAAGGGCGGCCCCCTGCCCTTCGCCTGGGACATCCTGTCCCCTCTCATCACCTACGGCTCCAAGGCCTAC
GTGAAGCACCCCGCCGACATCCCCGACTACTTCAAGCTGTCCTTCCCCGAGGGCTTCAAGTGGGAGCGCG
TGATGAACTACGAGGACGGCGGCGTGGTGACCGTGACCCAGGACTCCTCTCTGCAGGACGGCGAGTTCAT
CTACAAGGTGAAGATGCGCGGCACCAACTTCCCCTCCGACGGCCCCGTGATGCAGAAGAAGACCATGGGC
TGGGAGGCCTCCTCCGAGCGGATGTACCCCGAGGACGGCGCCCTGAAGGGCGAGATCAGGATGAGGCTGA
AGCTGAAGGATGGCGGCCACTACACCTCCGAGGTCAAGACTACCTACAAGGCCAAGAAGTCCGTGCTGCT
GCCCGGCGCCTACATCGTCGGCATCAAGCTGGACATCACCTCCCACAACGAGGACTACACCATCGTGGAA
CAGTACGAACGCTCCGAGGCCCGCCACTCCACCGGCGGCATGGACGAGCTGTACAAGTCCGGACTAGATC
TCGATCGAGCTATGGATGATGATATCGCCGCGCTCGTCGTCGACAACGGCTCCGGCATGTGCAAGGCCGG
CTTCGCGGGCGACGATGCCCCCCGGGCCGTCTTCCCCTCCATCGTGGGGCGCCCCAGGCACCAGGGCGTG
ATGGTGGGCATGGGTCAGAAGGATTCCTATGTGGGCGACGAGGCCCAGAGCAAGAGAGGCATCCTCACCC
TGAAGTACCCCATCGAGCACGGCATCGTCACCAACTGGGACGACATGGAGAAAATCTGGCACCACACCTT
CTACAATGAGCTGCGTGTGGCTCCCGAGGAGCACCCCGTGCTGCTGACCGAGGCCCCCCTGAACCCCAAG
GCCAACCGCGAGAAGATGACCCAGATCATGTTTGAGACCTTCAACACCCCAGCCATGTACGTTGCTATCC
AGGCTGTGCTATCCCTGTACGCCTCTGGCCGTACCACTGGCATCGTGATGGACTCCGGTGACGGGGTCAC
CCACACTGTGCCCATCTACGAGGGGTATGCCCTCCCCCATGCCATCCTGCGTCTGGACCTGGCTGGCCGG
GACCTGACTGACTACCTCATGAAGATCCTCACCGAGCGCGGCTACAGCTTCACCACCACGGCCGAGCGGG
AAATCGTGCGTGACATTAAGGAGAAGCTGTGCTACGTCGCCCTGGACTTCGAGCAAGAGATGGCCACGGC
TGCTTCCAGCTCCTCCCTGGAGAAGAGCTACGAGCTGCCTGACGGCCAGGTCATCACCATTGGCAATGAG
CGGTTCCGCTGCCCTGAGGCACTCTTCCAGCCTTCCTTCCTGGGCATGGAGTCCTGTGGCATCCACGAAA
CTACCTTCAACTCCATCATGAAGTGTGACGTGGACATCCGCAAAGACCTGTACGCCAACACAGTGCTGTC
TGGCGGCACCACCATGTACCCTGGCATTGCCGACAGGATGCAGAAGGAGATCACTGCCCTGGCACCCAGC
ACAATGAAGATCAAGATCATTGCTCCTCCTGAGCGCAAGTACTCCGTGTGGATCGGCGGCTCCATCCTGG
CCTCGCTGTCCACCTTCCAGCAGATGTGGATCAGCAAGCAGGAGTATGACGAGTCCGGCCCCTCCATCGT
CCACCGCAAATGCTTCTAGGGATCCACCGGATCTAGATAACTGATCATAATCAGCCATACCACATTTGTA
GAGGTTTTACTTGCTTTAAAAAACCTCCCACACCTCCCCCTGAACCTGAAACATAAAATGAATGCAATTG
TTGTTGTTAACTTGTTTATTGCAGCTTATAATGGTTACAAATAAAGCAATAGCATCACAAATTTCACAAA
TAAAGCATTTTTTTCACTGCATTCTAGTTGTGGTTTGTCCAAACTCATCAATGTATCTTAACGCGTAAAT
TGTAAGCGTTAATATTTTGTTAAAATTCGCGTTAAATTTTTGTTAAATCAGCTCATTTTTTAACCAATAG
GCCGAAATCGGCAAAATCCCTTATAAATCAAAAGAATAGACCGAGATAGGGT
[37 nt withheld, positions 2853-2889]
AAAGAACGTGGACTCCAACGTCAAAGG
[49 nt withheld, positions 2917-2965]
T
[91 nt withheld, positions 2967-3057]
G
[124 nt withheld, positions 3059-3182]
CAGGTGGCACTTTTCGGGGAAATGTGCGCGGAACCCCTATTTGTTTATTTTTCTAAATACATTCAAATAT
GTATCCGCTCATGAGACAATAACCCTGATAAATGCTTCAATAATATTGAAAAAGGAAGAGTCCTGAGGCG
GAAAGAACCAGCTGTGGAATGTGTGTCAGTTAGGGTGTGGAAAGTCCCCAGGCTCCCCAGCAGGCAGAAG
TATGCAAAGCATGCATCTCAATTAGTCAGCAACCAGGTGTGGAAAGTCCCCAGGCTCCCCAGCAGGCAGA
AGTATGCAAAGCATGCATCTCAATTAGTCAGCAACCATAGTCCCGCCCCTAACTCCGCCCATCCCGCCCC
TAACTCCGCCCAGTTCCGCCCATTCTCCGCCCCATGGCTGACTAATTTTTTTTATTTATGCAGAGGCCGA
GGCCGCCTCGGCCTCTGAGCTATTCCAGAAGTAGTGAGGAGGCTTTTTTGGAGGCCTAGGCTTTTGCAAA
GATCGATCAAGAGACAGGATGAGGATCGTTTCGCATGATTGAACAAGATGGATTGCACGCAGGTTCTCCG
GCCGCTTGGGTGGAGAGGCTATTCGGCTATGACTGGGCACAACAGACAATCGGCTGCTCTGATGCCGCCG
TGTTCCGGCTGTCAGCGCAGGGGCGCCCGGTTCTTTTTGTCAAGACCGACCTGTCCGGTGCCCTGAATGA
ACTGCAAGACGAGGCAGCGCGGCTATCGTGGCTGGCCACGACGGGCGTTCCTTGCGCAGCTGTGCTCGAC
GTTGTCACTGAAGCGGGAAGGGACTGGCTGCTATTGGGCGAAGTGCCGGGGCAGGATCTCCTGTCATCTC
ACCTTGCTCCTGCCGAGAAAGTATCCATCATGGCTGATGCAATGCGGCGGCTGCATACGCTTGATCCGGC
TACCTGCCCATTCGACCACCAAGCGAAACATCGCATCGAGCGAGCACGTACTCGGATGGAAGCCGGTCTT
GTCGATCAGGATGATCTGGACGAAGAGCATCAGGGGCTCGCGCCAGCCGAACTGTTCGCCAGGCTCAAGG
CGAGCATGCCCGACGGCGAGGATCTCGTCGTGACCCATGGCGATGCCTGCTTGCCGAATATCATGGTGGA
AAATGGCCGCTTTTCTGGATTCATCGACTGTGGCCGGCTGGGTGTGGCGGACCGCTATCAGGACATAGCG
TTGGCTACCCGTGATATTGCTGAAGAGCTTGGCGGCGAATGGGCTGACCGCTTCCTCGTGCTTTACGGTA
TCGCCGCTCCCGATTCGCAGCGCATCGCCTTCTATCGCCTTCTTGACGAGTTCTTCTGAGCGGGACTCTG
GGGTTCGAAATGACCGACCAAGCGACGCCCAACCTGCCATCACGAGATTTCGATTCCACCGCCGCCTTCT
ATGAAAGGTTGGGCTTCGGAATCGTTTTCCGGGACGCCGGCTGGATGATCCTCCAGCGCGGGGATCTCAT
GCTGGAGTTCTTCGCCCACCCTAGGGGGAGGCTAACTGAAACACGGAAGGAGACAATACCGGAAGGAACC
CGCGCTATGACGGCAATAAAAAGACAGAATAAAACGCACGGTGTTGGGTCGTTTGTTCATAAACGCGGGG
TTCGGTCCCAGGGCTGGCACTCTGTCGATACCCCACCGAGACCCCATTGGGGCCAATACGCCCGCGTTTC
TTCCTTTTCCCCACCCCACCCCCCAAGTTCGGGTGAAGGCCCAGGGCTCGCAGCCAACGTCGGGGCGGCA
GGCCCTGCCATAGCCTCAGGTTACTCATATATACTTTAGATTGATTTAAAACTTCATTTTTAATTTAAAA
GGATCTAGGTGAAGATCCTTTTTGATAATCTCATGACCAAAATCCCTTAACGTGAGTTTTCGTTCCACTG
AGCGTCAGACCCCGTAGAAAAGATCAAAGGATCTTCTTGAGATCCTTTTTTTCTGCGCGTAATCTGCTGC
TTGCAAACAAAAAAACCACCGCTACCAGCGGTGGTTTGTTTGCCGGATCAAGAGCTACCAACTCTTTTTC
CGAAGGTAACTGGCTTCAGCAGAGCGCAGATACCAAATACTGTTCTTCTAGTGTAGCCGTAGTTAGGCCA
CCACTTCAAGAACTCTGTAGCACCGCCTACATACCTCGCTCTGCTAATCCTGTTACCAGTGGCTGCTGCC
AGTGGCGATAAGTCGTGTCTTACCGGGTTGGACTCAAGACGATAGTTACCGGATAAGGCGCAGCGGTCGG
GCTGAACGGGGGGTTCGTGCACACAGCCCAGCTTGGAGCGAACGACCTACACCGAACTGAGATACCTACA
GCGTGAGCTATGAGAAAGCGCCACGCTTCCCGAAGGGAGAAAGGCGGACAGGTATCCGGTAAGCGGCAGG
GTCGGAACAGGAGAGCGCACGAGGGAGCTTCCAGGGGGAAACGCCTGGTATCTTTATAGTCCTGTCGGGT
TTCGCCACCTCTGACTTGAGCGTCGATTTTTGTGATGCTCGTCAGGGGGGCGGAGCCTATGGAAAAACGC
CAGCAACGCGGCCTTTTTACGGTTCCTGGCCTTTTGCTGGCCTTTTGCTCACATGTTCTTTCCTGCGTTA
TCCCCTGATTCTGTGGATAACCGTATTACCGCCATGCAT
Features (pLannotate 1.2.2; 14 found; start..end, strand, type, name):
     61..364     +  enhancer       CMV enhancer: human cytomegalovirus immediate early enhancer
    365..568     +  promoter       CMV promoter: human cytomegalovirus (CMV) immediate early promoter
    610..1317    +  CDS            PSmOrange2: PSmOrange2 is a photoconvertible orange fluorescent protein published in 2012, derived from Discosoma sp.. It has high acid sensitivity.
   1342..2466    +  CDS            ACTB: ACTB_BOVIN - Experimental evidence at protein level: Swiss-Prot protein existence level 1. Actin is a highly conserved protein that polymerizes to produce filaments that form cross-linked networks in the cytoplasm of cells. Actin exists in both monomeric (G-actin) and polymeric (F-actin) forms, both forms playing key functions, such as cell motility and contraction. In addition to their role in the cytoplasmic cytoskeleton, G- and F-actin also localize in the nucleus, and regulate gene transcription and motility and repair of damaged DNA. From Bos taurus (Bovine).
   2492..2576    +  CDS            large T antigen (fragment): large T antigen from SV40 (simian virus 40)
   2599..2720    +  polyA_signal   SV40 poly(A) signal: SV40 polyadenylation signal
   2754..3182    -  rep_origin     f1 ori (sequence partly withheld): f1 bacteriophage origin of replication; arrow indicates direction of (+) strand synthesis
   3209..3313    +  promoter       AmpR promoter: bla
   3315..3672    +  promoter       SV40 promoter: SV40 enhancer and early promoter
   3707..4501    +  CDS            NeoR/KanR: aminoglycoside phosphotransferase from Tn5; aph(3')-II (or nptII); confers resistance to neomycin, kanamycin, and G418 (Geneticin®)
   4522..4674    +  CDS            ble (fragment): BLE_KLEPN - Experimental evidence at protein level: Swiss-Prot protein existence level 1. Binding protein with a strong affinity to the bleomycin family of antibiotics. Binds to CL990; an antimitotic-antibiotic compound. From Klebsiella pneumoniae.
   4733..4780    +  polyA_signal   HSV TK poly(A) signal: herpes simplex virus thymidine kinase polyadenylation signal (Cole and Stacy, 1985)
   4871..4887    -  polyA_signal   bGH poly(A) signal (fragment): bovine growth hormone polyadenylation signal
   5109..5697    +  rep_origin     ori: high-copy-number ColE1/pMB1/pBR322/pUC origin of replication
