[The description below was written by a language model from this plasmid's Addgene catalogue record and pLannotate feature annotations shown in this document.]
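Description:
RHPMP133 (mOrange2-beta Actin) is a 5.8 kb mammalian expression plasmid built on an EYFP-beta-Actin backbone, in which the fluorescent protein position upstream of actin holds the orange fluorescent protein mOrange2. The NheI and BglII cloning sites, both retained, are consistent with the fluorophore coding region having been exchanged, although the record does not spell this out. The human cytomegalovirus immediate-early enhancer and promoter drive a single open reading frame in which mOrange2 is fused through a short linker to the N terminus of human beta-actin (ACTB), and the transcript is terminated by an SV40 polyadenylation signal.

The automated annotation labels the fluorophore as PSmOrange2, a closely related photoconvertible derivative, and matches the actin coding sequence to the bovine protein. The first probably reflects nearest-match calling among similar Discosoma-derived variants and the second the extreme conservation of beta-actin, so the catalogue identities (mOrange2, human ACTB) are the ones to follow. Short hits to SV40 large T antigen, ble and the bGH poly(A) signal are fragments rather than functional parts.

The plasmid replicates at high copy in E. coli from a ColE1/pUC-type origin and also carries an f1 phage origin. A single Tn5 aminoglycoside phosphotransferase gene serves both hosts. A bacterial bla-type promoter expresses it for kanamycin selection, and the SV40 enhancer/early promoter with an HSV TK poly(A) signal expresses it in mammalian cells for G418 selection of stable lines. According to the record, the construct is intended for localizing beta-actin by super-resolution fluorescence microscopy, with the tagged actin serving to label the actin cytoskeleton in transfected cells.
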