Addgene plasmid #88837: RHPMP133 (mOrange2-beta Actin)
Purpose: Localization by Super-Resolution microscopy of beta-Actin fused to mOrange2
Depositing lab: Ricardo Henriques. Depositing organization: University College London.
Backbone
  Vector backbone: EYFP-beta-Actin
  Vector type: Mammalian Expression
  Selectable markers: Neomycin (select with G418)
Growth in bacteria
  Bacterial resistance: Kanamycin, 50 μg/mL
  Growth temperature: 37°C
  Growth strain: DH5alpha
  Copy number: High Copy
Gene/Insert
  Gene/Insert name: beta-Actin (alt name: actin)
  Species: H. sapiens (human)
  Entrez Gene: ACTB (a.k.a. BKRNS, BNS, BRWS1, CSMH, DDS1, PS1TP5BP1, THC8)
  Promoter: CMV
  Tag / fusion protein: mOrange2 (N terminal on insert)
  Cloning method: Restriction Enzyme; 5′ cloning site NheI (not destroyed); 3′ cloning site BglII (not destroyed)
  Sequencing primers: 5′ CMV-F
Terms and licenses: Academic/Nonprofit Terms; Industry Terms: Not Available to Industry
How to cite: RHPMP133 (mOrange2-beta Actin) was a gift from Ricardo Henriques (Addgene plasmid # 88837 ; http://n2t.net/addgene:88837 ; RRID:Addgene_88837)
